Addgene plasmid #235487: pEGFP-TDP-43
Purpose: Expression of human TDP-43-EGFP
Depositing lab: Maxime Rousseaux. Publication: A stress-dependent TDP-43 SUMOylation program preserves neuronal function. Suk TR, Part CE, Zhang JL, Nguyen TT, Heer MM, Caballero-Gomez A, Grybas VS, McKeever PM, Nguyen B, Ali T, Callaghan SM, Woulfe JM, Robertson J, Rousseaux MWC. Mol Neurodegener. 2025 Mar 28;20(1):38. doi: 10.1186/s13024-025-00826-z. PubMed 40149017.
Backbone
  Vector backbone: pEGFP-N3
  Vector type: Mammalian Expression
Growth in bacteria
  Bacterial resistance: Kanamycin, 50 μg/mL
  Growth temperature: 37°C
  Growth strain: DH5alpha
  Copy number: High Copy
Gene/Insert
  Gene/Insert name: TARDBP (alt name: TDP-43)
  Species: H. sapiens (human)
  Entrez Gene: TARDBP (a.k.a. ALS10, TDP-43)
  Tag / fusion protein: EGFP (C terminal on backbone)
  Cloning method: Restriction Enzyme; 5′ cloning site Unknown (unknown if destroyed)
Terms and licenses: Academic/Nonprofit Terms; Industry Terms
How to cite: pEGFP-TDP-43 was a gift from Maxime Rousseaux (Addgene plasmid # 235487 ; http://n2t.net/addgene:235487 ; RRID:Addgene_235487)
