[The description below was written by a language model from this plasmid's Addgene catalogue record and pLannotate feature annotations shown in this document.]
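Description:
pEGFP-TDP-43 is a mammalian expression plasmid built on the pEGFP-N3 backbone that produces human TDP-43 (TARDBP) fused at its C terminus to EGFP. In the 5,945-nt sequenced record, the human cytomegalovirus immediate-early enhancer and promoter sit upstream of the TARDBP coding sequence. This is followed by a short remnant of the multiple cloning site acting as a linker, then the mammalian codon-optimised EGFP reading frame, and finally an SV40 polyadenylation signal that spans the numbering origin of the circular map. MCS fragments flank the insert on both sides, consistent with restriction-enzyme cloning, although the record does not state which sites were used. The short "large T antigen" hit next to the poly(A) signal is most likely part of the SV40-derived 3' region rather than a functional gene.

The plasmid replicates at high copy in E. coli from a ColE1/pUC-type origin and also carries an f1 origin, which allows production of single-stranded DNA. Selection relies on a single Tn5 NeoR/KanR (aminoglycoside phosphotransferase) gene with two promoters. A bacterial bla-type promoter gives kanamycin resistance in E. coli, and the SV40 enhancer/early promoter, paired with the HSV TK poly(A) signal, gives G418 resistance in mammalian cells and so permits stable line selection. The annotated ble and bGH poly(A) fragments are short partial matches and probably have no function.

The stated purpose is expression of TDP-43-EGFP, which lets this RNA-binding protein be followed by fluorescence in transfected cells. The associated study concerns stress-dependent SUMOylation of TDP-43 in neurons.
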