Features (pLannotate 1.2.2; 16 found; start..end, strand, type, name):
    131..214     -  CDS            large T antigen (fragment): large T antigen from SV40 (simian virus 40)
    231..950     -  CDS            EGFP: the original enhanced GFP (Yang et al., 1996) mammalian codon-optimized
    960..980     -  misc_feature   MCS (fragment): multiple cloning site
    981..2222    -  CDS            TARDBP: TADBP_HUMAN - Also known as TDP43. Experimental evidence at protein level: Swiss-Prot protein existence level 1. RNA-binding protein that is involved in various steps of RNA biogenesis and processing (PubMed:23519609). Preferentially binds, via its two RNA recognition motifs RRM1 and RRM2, to GU-repeats on RNA molecules predominantly localized within long introns and in the 3'UTR of mRNAs (PubMed:23519609, PubMed:24240615, PubMed:24464995). In turn, regulates the splicing of many non-coding and protein-coding RNAs including proteins involved in neuronal survival, as well as mRNAs that encode p
   2223..2250    -  misc_feature   MCS (fragment): multiple cloning site
   2273..2476    -  promoter       CMV promoter: human cytomegalovirus (CMV) immediate early promoter
   2477..2780    -  enhancer       CMV enhancer: human cytomegalovirus immediate early enhancer
   2955..3543    -  rep_origin     ori: high-copy-number ColE1/pMB1/pBR322/pUC origin of replication
   3765..3781    +  polyA_signal   bGH poly(A) signal (fragment): bovine growth hormone polyadenylation signal
   3872..3919    -  polyA_signal   HSV TK poly(A) signal: herpes simplex virus thymidine kinase polyadenylation signal (Cole and Stacy, 1985)
   3978..4130    -  CDS            ble (fragment): BLE_KLEPN - Experimental evidence at protein level: Swiss-Prot protein existence level 1. Binding protein with a strong affinity to the bleomycin family of antibiotics. Binds to CL990; an antimitotic-antibiotic compound. From Klebsiella pneumoniae.
   4151..4945    -  CDS            NeoR/KanR: aminoglycoside phosphotransferase from Tn5; aph(3')-II (or nptII); confers resistance to neomycin, kanamycin, and G418 (Geneticin®)
   4980..5337    -  promoter       SV40 promoter: SV40 enhancer and early promoter
   5339..5443    -  promoter       AmpR promoter: bla
   5470..5898    +  rep_origin     f1 ori (sequence partly withheld): f1 bacteriophage origin of replication; arrow indicates direction of (+) strand synthesis
   5932..108     -  polyA_signal   SV40 poly(A) signal (across the origin): SV40 polyadenylation signal
>Addgene plasmid #235487 | pEGFP-TDP-43 | addgene full sequence | sequence record 470429 | Addgene NGS Result
GAGTTTGGACAAACCACAACTAGAATGCAGTGAAAAAAATGCTTTATTTGTGAAATTTGTGATGCTATTG
CTTTATTTGTAACCATTATAAGCTGCAATAAACAAGTTAACAACAACAATTGCATTCATTTTATGTTTCA
GGTTCAGGGGGAGGTGTGGGAGGTTTTTTAAAGCAAGTAAAACCTCTACAAATGTGGTATGGCTGATTAT
GATCTAGAGTCGCGGCCGCTTTACTTGTACAGCTCGTCCATGCCGAGAGTGATCCCGGCGGCGGTCACGA
ACTCCAGCAGGACCATGTGATCGCGCTTCTCGTTGGGGTCTTTGCTCAGGGCGGACTGGGTGCTCAGGTA
GTGGTTGTCGGGCAGCAGCACGGGGCCGTCGCCGATGGGGGTGTTCTGCTGGTAGTGGTCGGCGAGCTGC
ACGCTGCCGTCCTCGATGTTGTGGCGGATCTTGAAGTTCACCTTGATGCCGTTCTTCTGCTTGTCGGCCA
TGATATAGACGTTGTGGCTGTTGTAGTTGTACTCCAGCTTGTGCCCCAGGATGTTGCCGTCCTCCTTGAA
GTCGATGCCCTTCAGCTCGATGCGGTTCACCAGGGTGTCGCCCTCGAACTTCACCTCGGCGCGGGTCTTG
TAGTTGCCGTCGTCCTTGAAGAAGATGGTGCGCTCCTGGACGTAGCCTTCGGGCATGGCGGACTTGAAGA
AGTCGTGCTGCTTCATGTGGTCGGGGTAGCGGCTGAAGCACTGCACGCCGTAGGTCAGGGTGGTCACGAG
GGTGGGCCAGGGCACGGGCAGCTTGCCGGTGGTGCAGATGAACTTCAGGGTCAGCTTGCCGTAGGTGGCA
TCGCCCTCGCCCTCGCCGGACACGCTGAACTTGTGGCCGTTTACGTCGCCGTCCAGCTCGACCAGGATGG
GCACCACCCCGGTGAACAGCTCCTCGCCCTTGCTCACCATGGTGGCGATGGATCCCGGGCCCGCGGTACC
CATTCCCCAGCCAGAAGACTTAGAATCCATGCTTGAGCCAAAGCCTCCATTAAAACCACTGCCCGACCCT
GCATTGGATGCTGATCCCCAACCAATTGCTGCACCAGAATTAGAGCCACTATAAGAGTTATTTCCAGAAC
CGAAGGCCTGGTTTGGCTCCCTCTGCATGTTGCCTTGGTTTTGGTTATTACCCGATGGGCCTGACTGGTT
CTGCTGGCTGGCTAACATGCCCATCATACCCCAACTGCTCTGTAGTGCTGCCTGGGCGGCAGCCATCATG
GCTGGATTAATGCTGAACGCACCAAAGTTCATCCCACCACCCATATTACTACCTTGATTGTTTCCCAAAC
CAGCTCCACCCCCTCTGCTATTACCAAATCCACCCTGATTCCCAAAGCCACCTGGATTACCACCAAATCT
TCCACTTCTTTCTAACTGTCTATTGCTATTGTGCTTAGGTTCGGCATTGGATATATGAACGCTGATTCCT
TTAATGATCAAGTCCTCTCCACAAAGAGACTGCGCAATCTGATCATCTGCAAATGTAACAAAGGCAAAGG
CCCTGAATGGCTTGGGGATGAAGACATCCATCACATCCCCGTACTGAGAGAAGAACTCCCGCAGCTCATC
CTCAGTCATGTCCTCTGTACAGCGCCCCACAAACACTTTTCTGCTTCTCAAAGGCTCATCTTGGCTTTGC
TTAGAATTAGGAAGTTTGCAGTCACACCATCGTCCATCTATCATATGTCGCTGTGACATTACTTTCACTT
GTGTTTCATATTCCGTAAAACGAACAAAGCCAAACCCCTTTGAATGACCAGTCTTAAGATCTTTCTTGAC
CTGCACCATAAGAACTTCTCCAAAGGTACTAAAATACTCTTTCAGGTCCTGTTCGGTTGTTTTCCATGGG
AGACCCAACACTATTAAATCGGATGTTTTCTGGACTGCTCTTTTCACTTTCACTGCTGATGAAGCATCTG
TCTCATCCATTTTTCTTTTGTTATCTTTTGGATAGTTGACAACATACACCAGATTTCCCCAGCCAGCATC
TGGGGCATGCAGAATTCCTTCTACCAGCCGGACACCTCTCATACACTGAGACACTGGATTCCTGTAGCGA
AGCCCACACGCCCCTGGAAACTGGGCTGTAACCGTGGAGAGCAGCACCGTCCCATCGTCTTCCGATGGTA
TTTCAATGGGCTCATCGTTCTCATCTTCGGTTACCCGAATATATTCAGACATCTCGAGATCTGAGTCCGG
TAGCGCTAGCGGATCTGACGGTTCACTAAACCAGCTCTGCTTATATAGACCTCCCACCGTACACGCCTAC
CGCCCATTTGCGTCAATGGGGCGGAGTTGTTACGACATTTTGGAAAGTCCCGTTGATTTTGGTGCCAAAA
CAAACTCCCATTGACGTCAATGGGGTGGAGACTTGGAAATCCCCGTGAGTCAAACCGCTATCCACGCCCA
TTGATGTACTGCCAAAACCGCATCACCATGGTAATAGCGATGACTAATACGTAGATGTACTGCCAAGTAG
GAAAGTCCCATAAGGTCATGTACTGGGCATAATGCCAGGCGGGCCATTTACCGTCATTGACGTCAATAGG
GGGCGTACTTGGCATATGATACACTTGATGTACTGCCAAGTGGGCAGTTTACCGTAAATACTCCACCCAT
TGACGTCAATGGAAAGTCCCTATTGGCGTTACTATGGGAACATACGTCATTATTGACGTCAATGGGCGGG
GGTCGTTGGGCGGTCAGCCAGGCGGGCCATTTACCGTAAGTTATGTAACGCGGAACTCCATATATGGGCT
ATGAACTAATGACCCCGTAATTGATTACTATTAATAACTAATGCATGGCGGTAATACGGTTATCCACAGA
ATCAGGGGATAACGCAGGAAAGAACATGTGAGCAAAAGGCCAGCAAAAGGCCAGGAACCGTAAAAAGGCC
GCGTTGCTGGCGTTTTTCCATAGGCTCCGCCCCCCTGACGAGCATCACAAAAATCGACGCTCAAGTCAGA
GGTGGCGAAACCCGACAGGACTATAAAGATACCAGGCGTTTCCCCCTGGAAGCTCCCTCGTGCGCTCTCC
TGTTCCGACCCTGCCGCTTACCGGATACCTGTCCGCCTTTCTCCCTTCGGGAAGCGTGGCGCTTTCTCAT
AGCTCACGCTGTAGGTATCTCAGTTCGGTGTAGGTCGTTCGCTCCAAGCTGGGCTGTGTGCACGAACCCC
CCGTTCAGCCCGACCGCTGCGCCTTATCCGGTAACTATCGTCTTGAGTCCAACCCGGTAAGACACGACTT
ATCGCCACTGGCAGCAGCCACTGGTAACAGGATTAGCAGAGCGAGGTATGTAGGCGGTGCTACAGAGTTC
TTGAAGTGGTGGCCTAACTACGGCTACACTAGAAGAACAGTATTTGGTATCTGCGCTCTGCTGAAGCCAG
TTACCTTCGGAAAAAGAGTTGGTAGCTCTTGATCCGGCAAACAAACCACCGCTGGTAGCGGTGGTTTTTT
TGTTTGCAAGCAGCAGATTACGCGCAGAAAAAAAGGATCTCAAGAAGATCCTTTGATCTTTTCTACGGGG
TCTGACGCTCAGTGGAACGAAAACTCACGTTAAGGGATTTTGGTCATGAGATTATCAAAAAGGATCTTCA
CCTAGATCCTTTTAAATTAAAAATGAAGTTTTAAATCAATCTAAAGTATATATGAGTAACCTGAGGCTAT
GGCAGGGCCTGCCGCCCCGACGTTGGCTGCGAGCCCTGGGCCTTCACCCGAACTTGGGGGGTGGGGTGGG
GAAAAGGAAGAAACGCGGGCGTATTGGCCCCAATGGGGTCTCGGTGGGGTATCGACAGAGTGCCAGCCCT
GGGACCGAACCCCGCGTTTATGAACAAACGACCCAACACCGTGCGTTTTATTCTGTCTTTTTATTGCCGT
CATAGCGCGGGTTCCTTCCGGTATTGTCTCCTTCCGTGTTTCAGTTAGCCTCCCCCTAGGGTGGGCGAAG
AACTCCAGCATGAGATCCCCGCGCTGGAGGATCATCCAGCCGGCGTCCCGGAAAACGATTCCGAAGCCCA
ACCTTTCATAGAAGGCGGCGGTGGAATCGAAATCTCGTGATGGCAGGTTGGGCGTCGCTTGGTCGGTCAT
TTCGAACCCCAGAGTCCCGCTCAGAAGAACTCGTCAAGAAGGCGATAGAAGGCGATGCGCTGCGAATCGG
GAGCGGCGATACCGTAAAGCACGAGGAAGCGGTCAGCCCATTCGCCGCCAAGCTCTTCAGCAATATCACG
GGTAGCCAACGCTATGTCCTGATAGCGGTCCGCCACACCCAGCCGGCCACAGTCGATGAATCCAGAAAAG
CGGCCATTTTCCACCATGATATTCGGCAAGCAGGCATCGCCATGGGTCACGACGAGATCCTCGCCGTCGG
GCATGCTCGCCTTGAGCCTGGCGAACAGTTCGGCTGGCGCGAGCCCCTGATGCTCTTCGTCCAGATCATC
CTGATCGACAAGACCGGCTTCCATCCGAGTACGTGCTCGCTCGATGCGATGTTTCGCTTGGTGGTCGAAT
GGGCAGGTAGCCGGATCAAGCGTATGCAGCCGCCGCATTGCATCAGCCATGATGGATACTTTCTCGGCAG
GAGCAAGGTGAGATGACAGGAGATCCTGCCCCGGCACTTCGCCCAATAGCAGCCAGTCCCTTCCCGCTTC
AGTGACAACGTCGAGCACAGCTGCGCAAGGAACGCCCGTCGTGGCCAGCCACGATAGCCGCGCTGCCTCG
TCTTGCAGTTCATTCAGGGCACCGGACAGGTCGGTCTTGACAAAAAGAACCGGGCGCCCCTGCGCTGACA
GCCGGAACACGGCGGCATCAGAGCAGCCGATTGTCTGTTGTGCCCAGTCATAGCCGAATAGCCTCTCCAC
CCAAGCGGCCGGAGAACCTGCGTGCAATCCATCTTGTTCAATCATGCGAAACGATCCTCATCCTGTCTCT
TGATCGATCTTTGCAAAAGCCTAGGCCTCCAAAAAAGCCTCCTCACTACTTCTGGAATAGCTCAGAGGCC
GAGGCGGCCTCGGCCTCTGCATAAATAAAAAAAATTAGTCAGCCATGGGGCGGAGAATGGGCGGAACTGG
GCGGAGTTAGGGGCGGGATGGGCGGAGTTAGGGGCGGGACTATGGTTGCTGACTAATTGAGATGCATGCT
TTGCATACTTCTGCCTGCTGGGGAGCCTGGGGACTTTCCACACCTGGTTGCTGACTAATTGAGATGCATG
CTTTGCATACTTCTGCCTGCTGGGGAGCCTGGGGACTTTCCACACCCTAACTGACACACATTCCACAGCT
GGTTCTTTCCGCCTCAGGACTCTTCCTTTTTCAATATTATTGAAGCATTTATCAGGGTTATTGTCTCATG
AGCGGATACATATTTGAATGTATTTAGAAAAATAAACAAATAGGGGTTCCGCGCACATTTCCCCGAAAAG
TGCCACCTG
[124 nt withheld, positions 5470-5593]
C
[91 nt withheld, positions 5595-5685]
A
[49 nt withheld, positions 5687-5735]
CCTTTGACGTTGGAGTCCACGTTCTTT
[37 nt withheld, positions 5763-5799]
ACCCTATCTCGGTCTATTCTTTTGATTTATAAGGGATTTTGCCGATTTCGGCCTATTGGTTAAAAAATGA
GCTGATTTAACAAAAATTTAACGCGAATTTTAACAAAATATTAACGCTTACAATTTACGCCTTAAGATAC
ATTGAT
